Addgene plasmid #166905: Halo-TfR-RUSH
Purpose: RUSH cargo: Str-KDEL_IRES_Transferrin Receptor (TfR)-SBP-Halo
Depositing lab: Jennifer Lippincott-Schwartz. Depositing organization: HHMI, Janelia Research Campus. Publication: ER-to-Golgi protein delivery through an interwoven, tubular network extending from ER. Weigel AV, Chang CL, Shtengel G, Xu CS, Hoffman DP, Freeman M, Iyer N, Aaron J, Khuon S, Bogovic J, Qiu W, Hess HF, Lippincott-Schwartz J. Cell. 2021 Apr 29;184(9):2412-2429.e16. doi: 10.1016/j.cell.2021.03.035. Epub 2021 Apr 13. PubMed 33852913.
Backbone
  Vector backbone: pIRES_neo3
  Vector type: Mammalian Expression
Growth in bacteria
  Bacterial resistance: Ampicillin, 100 μg/mL
  Growth temperature: 37°C
  Growth strain: DH5alpha
  Copy number: High Copy
Gene/Insert
  Gene/Insert name: HaloTag
  Promoter: CMV
  Cloning method: Unknown
  Sequencing primers: 5′ CMV F
Resource information
  A portion of this plasmid was derived from a plasmid made by: cloned by Gaelle Boncompain
Terms and licenses: Academic/Nonprofit Terms; Industry Terms: Not Available to Industry
How to cite: Halo-TfR-RUSH was a gift from Jennifer Lippincott-Schwartz (Addgene plasmid # 166905 ; http://n2t.net/addgene:166905 ; RRID:Addgene_166905)
