[The description below was written by a language model from this plasmid's Addgene catalogue record and pLannotate feature annotations shown in this document.]
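Description:
Halo-TfR-RUSH is a mammalian expression plasmid built on the pIRES_neo3 backbone that encodes both components of the RUSH (retention using selective hooks) system on a single bicistronic transcript. It is propagated in E. coli as a high-copy plasmid through a ColE1/pUC-type origin and selected with ampicillin via the β-lactamase gene. No mammalian selection marker such as neomycin resistance is annotated, which suggests that the cargo cassette occupies the position downstream of the IRES.

Transcription is driven by the CMV immediate-early enhancer and promoter. The first open reading frame is the "hook": a short fragment matching STIM1, plausibly serving as an ER-targeting signal sequence, fused to core streptavidin. According to the stated purpose it carries a KDEL ER-retention motif, although that motif is not separately annotated. A chimeric intron and an EMCV IRES follow (the IRES is split across the numbering origin of the circular sequence) and direct translation of the second cistron, the "cargo". This is human transferrin receptor (TFRC) followed by HaloTag. The purpose line places a streptavidin-binding peptide (SBP) between the two, which may correspond to the unannotated gap between them in the feature table. An SV40 polyadenylation signal terminates the transcript.

In use, the ER-resident streptavidin hook traps the SBP-bearing transferrin receptor in the ER. Adding biotin outcompetes the SBP–streptavidin interaction and releases the cargo as a synchronized wave through the secretory pathway. HaloTag allows covalent labelling with chloroalkane-conjugated dyes for imaging, and the associated work addresses ER-to-Golgi protein delivery.
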