Features (pLannotate 1.2.2; 22 found; start..end, strand, type, name):
     36..498     +  misc_feature   IRES: internal ribosome entry site (IRES) of the encephalomyocarditis virus (EMCV)
    525..2804    +  CDS            TFRC (sequence partly withheld): TFR1_HUMAN - Experimental evidence at protein level: Swiss-Prot protein existence level 1. (Microbial infection) Acts as a receptor for new-world arenaviruses: Guanarito, Junin and Machupo virus. From Homo sapiens (Human).
   2943..3827    +  CDS            HaloTag®: modified bacterial dehalogenase that forms covalent bonds with chloroalkane derivatives
   3871..3955    +  CDS            large T antigen (fragment): large T antigen from SV40 (simian virus 40)
   3978..4099    +  polyA_signal   SV40 poly(A) signal: SV40 polyadenylation signal
   4110..4161    +  polyA_signal   SV40 poly(A) signal (fragment): SV40 polyadenylation signal
   4225..4241    -  protein_bind   lac operator: The lac repressor binds to the lac operator to inhibit transcription in E. coli. This inhibition can be relieved by adding lactose or isopropyl-β-D-thiogalactopyranoside (IPTG). lac repressor encoded by lacI
   4249..4279    -  promoter       lac promoter: promoter for the E. coli lac operon
   4294..4315    -  protein_bind   CAP binding site: CAP binding activates transcription in the presence of cAMP. E. coli catabolite activator protein
   4328..4420    -  CDS            lacI (fragment): lac repressor; lacI; The lac repressor binds to the lac operator to inhibit transcription in E. coli. This inhibition can be relieved by adding lactose or isopropyl-β-D-thiogalactopyranoside (IPTG).
   4603..5191    -  rep_origin     ori: high-copy-number ColE1/pMB1/pBR322/pUC origin of replication
   5362..6222    -  CDS            AmpR: β-lactamase; bla; confers resistance to ampicillin, carbenicillin, and related antibiotics
   6223..6327    -  promoter       AmpR promoter: bla
   6386..6438    -  misc_feature   bom (fragment): basis of mobility region from pBR322
   6593..6972    +  enhancer       CMV enhancer: human cytomegalovirus immediate early enhancer
   6973..7176    +  promoter       CMV promoter: human cytomegalovirus (CMV) immediate early promoter
   7172..7205    +  LTR            5' LTR (truncated) (fragment): truncated 5' long terminal repeat (LTR) from HIV-1
   7221..7239    +  promoter       T7 promoter: promoter for bacteriophage T7 RNA polymerase
   7312..7425    +  CDS            STIM1 (fragment): STIM1_HUMAN - Also known as GOK From Homo sapiens (Human).
   7411..7911    +  CDS            SAV_STRAV (fragment): Experimental evidence at protein level: Swiss-Prot protein existence level 1. The biological function of streptavidin is not known. Forms a strong non-covalent specific complex with biotin (one molecule of biotin per subunit of streptavidin). From Streptomyces avidinii.
   8004..8233    +  intron         chimeric intron: chimera between introns from adenovirus and immunoglobulin heavy chain genes
   8305..8380    +  misc_feature   IRES (fragment): internal ribosome entry site (IRES) of the encephalomyocarditis virus (EMCV)
>Addgene plasmid #166905 | Halo-TfR-RUSH | addgene full sequence | sequence record 328224 | Addgene NGS Result
TTATTTTCCACCATATTGCCGTCTTTTGGCAATGTGAGGGCCCGGAAACCTGGCCCTGTCTTCTTGACGA
GCATTCCTAGGGGTCTTTCCCCTCTCGCCAAAGGAATGCAAGGTCTGTTGAATGTCGTGAAGGAAGCAGT
TCCTCTGGAAGCTTCTTGAAGACAAACAACGTCTGTAGCGACCCTTTGCAGGCAGCGGAACCCCCCACCT
GGCGACAGGTGCCTCTGCGGCCAAAAGCCACGTGTATAAGATACACCTGCAAAGGCGGCACAACCCCAGT
GCCACGTTGTGAGTTGGATAGTTGTGGAAAGAGTCAAATGGCTCTCCTCAAGCGTATTCAACAAGGGGCT
GAAGGATGCCCAGAAGGTACCCCATTGTATGGGATCTGATCTGGGGCCTCGGTGCACATGCTTTACATGT
GTTTAGTCGAGGTTAAAAAAACGTCTAGGCCCCCCGAACCACGGGGACGTGGTTTTCCTTTGAAAAACAC
GATGATAAGCTTGCCACAACCCGGGAGGCGCGCCATGATGGATCAAGCTAGATCAGCATTCTCTAACTTG
TTTGGTGGAGAACCATTGTCATATACCCGGTTCAGCCTGGCTCGGCAAGTAGATGGCGATAACAGTCATG
TGGAGATGAAACTTGCTGTAGATGAAGAAGAAAATGCTGACAATAACACAAAGGCCAATGTCACAAAACC
AAAAAGGTGTAGTGGAAGTATCTGCTATGGGACTATTGCTGTGATCGTCTTTTTCTTGATTGGATTTATG
ATTGGCTACTTGGGCTATTGTAAAGGGGTAGAACCAAAAACTGAGTGTGAGAGACTGGCAGGAACCGAGT
CTCCAGTGAGGGAGGAGCCAGGAGAGGACTTCCCTGCAGCACGTCGCTTATATTGGGATGACCTGAAGAG
AAAGTTGTCGGAGAAACTGGACAGCACAGACTTCACCAGCACCATCAAGCTGCTGAATGAAAATTCATAT
GTCCCTCGTGAGGCTGGATCTCAAAAAGATGAAAATCTTGCGTTGTATGTTGAAAATCAATTTCGTGAAT
TTAAACTCAGCAAAGTCTGGCGTGATCAACATTTTGTTAAGATTCAGGTCAAAGACAGCGCTCAAAACTC
GGTGATCATAGTTGATAAGAACGGTAGACTTGTTTACCTGGTGGAGAATCCTGGGGGTTATGTGGCGTAT
AGTAAGGCTGCAACAGTTACTGGTAAACTGGTCCATGCTAATTTTGGTACTAAAAAAGATTTTGAGGATT
TATACACTCCTGTGAATGGATCTATAGTGATTGTCAGAGCAGGGAAAATCACCTTTGCAGAAAAGGTTGC
AAATGCTGAAAGCTTAAATGCAATTGGTGTGTTGATATACATGGACCAGACTAAATTTCCCATTGTTAAC
GCAGAACTTTCATTCTTTGGACATGCTCATCTGGGGACAGGTGACCCTTACACACCTGGATTCCCTTCCT
TCAATCACACTCAGTTTCCACCATCTCGGTCATCAGGATTGCCTAATATACCTGTCCAGACAATCTCCAG
AGCTGCTGCAGAAAAGCTGTTTGGGAATATGGAAGGAGACTGTCCCTCTGACTGGAAAACAGACTCTACA
TGTAGGATGGTAACCTCAGAAAGCAAGAATGTGAAGCTCACTGTGAGCAATGTGCTGAAAGAGATAAAAA
TTCTTAACATCTTTGGAGTTATTAAAGGCTTTGTAGAACCAGATCACTATGTTGTAGTTGGGGCCCAGAG
AGATGCATGGGGCCCTGGAGCTGCAAAATCCGGTGTAGGCACAGCTCTCCTATTGAAACTTGCCCAGATG
TTCTCAGATATGGTCTTAAAAGATGGGTTTCAGCCCAGCAGAAGCATTATCTTTGCCAGTTGGAGTGCTG
GAGACTTTGGATCGGTTGGTGCCACTGAATGGCTAGAGGGATACCTTTCGTCCCTGCATTTAAAGGCTTT
CACTTATATTAATCTGGATAAAGCGGTTCTTGGTACCAGCAACTTCAAGGTTTCTGCCAGCCCACTGTTG
TATACGCTTATTGAGAAAACAATGCAAAATGTGAAGCATCCGGTTACTGGGCAATTTCTATATCAGGACA
GCAACTGGGCCAGCAAAGTTGAGAAACTCACTTTAGACAATGCTGCTTTCCCTTTCCTTGCATATTCTGG
AATCCCAGCAGTTTCTTTCTGTTTTTGCGAGGACACAGATTATCCTTATTTGGGTACCACCATGGACACC
TATAAGGAACTGATTGAGAGGATTCCTGAGTTGAACAAAGTGGCACGAGCAGCTGCAGAGGTCGCTGGTC
AGTTCGTGATTAAACTAACCCATGATGTTGAATTGAAC
[444 nt withheld, positions 2349-2792]
GACAATGAGTTTCTGAATTCCATGGACGAGAAGACCACTGGTTGGCGAGGTGGACACGTTGTTGAAGGAC
TGGCTGGGGAACTTGAACAACTTCGTGCACGACTGGAGCATCACCCACAAGGTCAACGTGAACCACCTGC
AGGTGGATCCGAAATCGGTACTGGCTTTCCATTCGACCCCCATTATGTGGAAGTCCTGGGCGAGCGCATG
CACTACGTCGATGTTGGTCCGCGCGATGGCACCCCTGTGCTGTTCCTGCACGGTAACCCGACCTCCTCCT
ACGTGTGGCGCAACATCATCCCGCATGTTGCACCGACCCATCGCTGCATTGCTCCAGACCTGATCGGTAT
GGGCAAATCCGACAAACCAGACCTGGGTTATTTCTTCGACGACCACGTCCGCTTCATGGATGCCTTCATC
GAAGCCCTGGGTCTGGAAGAGGTCGTCCTGGTCATTCACGACTGGGGCTCCGCTCTGGGTTTCCACTGGG
CCAAGCGCAATCCAGAGCGCGTCAAAGGTATTGCATTTATGGAGTTCATCCGCCCTATCCCGACCTGGGA
CGAATGGCCAGAATTTGCCCGCGAGACCTTCCAGGCCTTCCGCACCACCGACGTCGGCCGCAAGCTGATC
ATCGATCAGAACGTTTTTATCGAGGGTACGCTGCCGATGGGTGTCGTCCGCCCGCTGACTGAAGTCGAGA
TGGACCATTACCGCGAGCCGTTCCTGAATCCTGTTGACCGCGAGCCACTGTGGCGCTTCCCAAACGAGCT
GCCAATCGCCGGTGAGCCAGCGAACATCGTCGCGCTGGTCGAAGAATACATGGACTGGCTGCACCAGTCC
CCTGTCCCGAAGCTGCTGTTCTGGGGCACCCCAGGCGTTCTGATCCCACCGGCCGAAGCCGCTCGCCTGG
CCAAAAGCCTGCCTAACTGCAAGGCTGTGGACATCGGCCCGGGTCTGAATCTGCTGCAAGAAGACAACCC
GGACCTGATCGGCAGCGAGATCGCGCGCTGGCTGTCTACTCTGGAGATTTCCGGCCGGCCTTAAGGCCTC
GAGGGCCAATTAATTAACTCTAGATAACTGATCATAATCAGCCATACCACATTTGTAGAGGTTTTACTTG
CTTTAAAAAACCTCCCACACCTCCCCCTGAACCTGAAACATAAAATGAATGCAATTGTTGTTGTTAACTT
GTTTATTGCAGCTTATAATGGTTACAAATAAAGCAATAGCATCACAAATTTCACAAATAAAGCATTTTTT
TCACTGCATTCTAGTTGTGGTTTGTCCAAACTCATCAATGTATCTTAACGCGTCGAGTGCATTCTAGTTG
TGGTTTGTCCAAACTCATCAATGTATCTTATCATGTCTGTATACCGTCGACCTCTAGCTAGAGCTTGGCG
TAATCATGGTCATAGCTGTTTCCTGTGTGAAATTGTTATCCGCTCACAATTCCACACAACATACGAGCCG
GAAGCATAAAGTGTAAAGCCTGGGGTGCCTAATGAGTGAGCTAACTCACATTAATTGCGTTGCGCTCACT
GCCCGCTTTCCAGTCGGGAAACCTGTCGTGCCAGCTGCATTAATGAATCGGCCAACGCGCGGGGAGAGGC
GGTTTGCGTATTGGGCGCTCTTCCGCTTCCTCGCTCACTGACTCGCTGCGCTCGGTCGTTCGGCTGCGGC
GAGCGGTATCAGCTCACTCAAAGGCGGTAATACGGTTATCCACAGAATCAGGGGATAACGCAGGAAAGAA
CATGTGAGCAAAAGGCCAGCAAAAGGCCAGGAACCGTAAAAAGGCCGCGTTGCTGGCGTTTTTCCATAGG
CTCCGCCCCCCTGACGAGCATCACAAAAATCGACGCTCAAGTCAGAGGTGGCGAAACCCGACAGGACTAT
AAAGATACCAGGCGTTTCCCCCTGGAAGCTCCCTCGTGCGCTCTCCTGTTCCGACCCTGCCGCTTACCGG
ATACCTGTCCGCCTTTCTCCCTTCGGGAAGCGTGGCGCTTTCTCATAGCTCACGCTGTAGGTATCTCAGT
TCGGTGTAGGTCGTTCGCTCCAAGCTGGGCTGTGTGCACGAACCCCCCGTTCAGCCCGACCGCTGCGCCT
TATCCGGTAACTATCGTCTTGAGTCCAACCCGGTAAGACACGACTTATCGCCACTGGCAGCAGCCACTGG
TAACAGGATTAGCAGAGCGAGGTATGTAGGCGGTGCTACAGAGTTCTTGAAGTGGTGGCCTAACTACGGC
TACACTAGAAGAACAGTATTTGGTATCTGCGCTCTGCTGAAGCCAGTTACCTTCGGAAAAAGAGTTGGTA
GCTCTTGATCCGGCAAACAAACCACCGCTGGTAGCGGTGGTTTTTTTGTTTGCAAGCAGCAGATTACGCG
CAGAAAAAAAGGATCTCAAGAAGATCCTTTGATCTTTTCTACGGGGTCTGACGCTCAGTGGAACGAAAAC
TCACGTTAAGGGATTTTGGTCATGAGATTATCAAAAAGGATCTTCACCTAGATCCTTTTAAATTAAAAAT
GAAGTTTTAAATCAATCTAAAGTATATATGAGTAAACTTGGTCTGACAGTTACCAATGCTTAATCAGTGA
GGCACCTATCTCAGCGATCTGTCTATTTCGTTCATCCATAGTTGCCTGACTCCCCGTCGTGTAGATAACT
ACGATACGGGAGGGCTTACCATCTGGCCCCAGTGCTGCAATGATACCGCGAGACCCACGCTCACCGGCTC
CAGATTTATCAGCAATAAACCAGCCAGCCGGAAGGGCCGAGCGCAGAAGTGGTCCTGCAACTTTATCCGC
CTCCATCCAGTCTATTAATTGTTGCCGGGAAGCTAGAGTAAGTAGTTCGCCAGTTAATAGTTTGCGCAAC
GTTGTTGCCATTGCTACAGGCATCGTGGTGTCACGCTCGTCGTTTGGTATGGCTTCATTCAGCTCCGGTT
CCCAACGATCAAGGCGAGTTACATGATCCCCCATGTTGTGCAAAAAAGCGGTTAGCTCCTTCGGTCCTCC
GATCGTTGTCAGAAGTAAGTTGGCCGCAGTGTTATCACTCATGGTTATGGCAGCACTGCATAATTCTCTT
ACTGTCATGCCATCCGTAAGATGCTTTTCTGTGACTGGTGAGTACTCAACCAAGTCATTCTGAGAATAGT
GTATGCGGCGACCGAGTTGCTCTTGCCCGGCGTCAATACGGGATAATACCGCGCCACATAGCAGAACTTT
AAAAGTGCTCATCATTGGAAAACGTTCTTCGGGGCGAAAACTCTCAAGGATCTTACCGCTGTTGAGATCC
AGTTCGATGTAACCCACTCGTGCACCCAACTGATCTTCAGCATCTTTTACTTTCACCAGCGTTTCTGGGT
GAGCAAAAACAGGAAGGCAAAATGCCGCAAAAAAGGGAATAAGGGCGACACGGAAATGTTGAATACTCAT
ACTCTTCCTTTTTCAATATTATTGAAGCATTTATCAGGGTTATTGTCTCATGAGCGGATACATATTTGAA
TGTATTTAGAAAAATAAACAAATAGGGGTTCCGCGCACATTTCCCCGAAAAGTGCCACCTGACGTCGACG
GATCGGGAGATCTCCCGATCCCCTATGGTGCACTCTCAGTACAATCTGCTCTGATGCCGCATAGTTAAGC
CAGTATCTGCTCCCTGCTTGTGTGTTGGAGGTCGCTGAGTAGTGCGCGAGCAAAATTTAAGCTACAACAA
GGCAAGGCTTGACCGACAATTGCATGAAGAATCTGCTTAGGGTTAGGCGTTTTGCGCTGCTTCGCGATGT
ACGGGCCAGATATACGCGTTGACATTGATTATTGACTAGTTATTAATAGTAATCAATTACGGGGTCATTA
GTTCATAGCCCATATATGGAGTTCCGCGTTACATAACTTACGGTAAATGGCCCGCCTGGCTGACCGCCCA
ACGACCCCCGCCCATTGACGTCAATAATGACGTATGTTCCCATAGTAACGCCAATAGGGACTTTCCATTG
ACGTCAATGGGTGGAGTATTTACGGTAAACTGCCCACTTGGCAGTACATCAAGTGTATCATATGCCAAGT
ACGCCCCCTATTGACGTCAATGACGGTAAATGGCCCGCCTGGCATTATGCCCAGTACATGACCTTATGGG
ACTTTCCTACTTGGCAGTACATCTACGTATTAGTCATCGCTATTACCATGGTGATGCGGTTTTGGCAGTA
CATCAATGGGCGTGGATAGCGGTTTGACTCACGGGGATTTCCAAGTCTCCACCCCATTGACGTCAATGGG
AGTTTGTTTTGGCACCAAAATCAACGGGACTTTCCAAAATGTCGTAACAACTCCGCCCCATTGACGCAAA
TGGGCGGTAGGCGTGTACGGTGGGAGGTCTATATAAGCAGAGCTCTCTGGCTAACTAGAGAACCCACTGC
TTACTGGCTTATCGAAATTAATACGACTCACTATAGGGAGACCCAAGCTTGGTACCGAGCTCGGATCGAT
ATCTGCGGCCTAGCTAGCGCTTAAGGCCTGTTAACCGGTATGGATGTATGCGTCCGTCTTGCCCTGTGGC
TCCTCTGGGGACTCCTCCTGCACCAGGGCCAGAGCCTCAGCCATAGTCACAGTGAGAAGGCGACAGGAAC
CAGCTCGGGCGCCGGTTTAAACGACCCTAGCAAAGACTCAAAAGCTCAGGTGTCCGCTGCCGAGGCTGGC
ATTACTGGAACATGGTACAATCAGCTCGGGAGCACCTTTATTGTGACTGCTGGAGCCGATGGAGCCCTCA
CCGGAACATACGAATCTGCTGTGGGAAACGCCGAATCACGGTACGTCCTCACTGGCCGATACGATAGTGC
CCCTGCCACCGACGGATCTGGGACTGCCCTGGGATGGACTGTCGCTTGGAAAAACAACTACCGGAATGCT
CATTCTGCCACAACATGGAGTGGACAGTACGTGGGAGGCGCTGAGGCTAGAATCAATACACAGTGGCTGC
TCACATCTGGCACAACCGAGGCAAATGCTTGGAAATCCACCCTGGTGGGACATGACACATTCACCAAAGT
GAAACCCTCCGCCGCTTCAATCGATGCCGCCAAAAAAGCCGGAGTCAACAACGGCAATCCTCTGGATGCC
GTCCAGCAGCTCGGACCGAAAGATGAACTGTGAGCGGCCGCATAGATAACTGATCCAGTGTGCTGGAATT
AATTCGCTGTCTGCGAGGGCCAGCTGTTGGGGTGAGTACTCCCTCTCAAAAGCGGGCATGACTTCTGCGC
TAAGATTGTCAGTTTCCAAAAACGAGGAGGATTTGATATTCACCTGGCCCGCGGTGATGCCTTTGAGGGT
GGCCGCGTCCATCTGGTCAGAAAAGACAATCTTTTTGTTGTCAAGCTTGAGGTGTGGCAGGCTTGAGATC
TGGCCATACACTTGAGTGACAATGACATCCACTTTGCCTTTCTCTCCACAGGTGTCCACTCCCAGGTCCA
ACTGCAGGTCGAGCATGCATCTAGGGCGGCCAATTCCGCCCCTCTCCCCCCCCCCCTCTCCCTCCCCCCC
CCCTAACGTTACTGGCCGAAGCCGCTTGGAATAAGGCCGGTGTGCGTTTGTCTATATG
